Addgene plasmid #217810: mouse a5 full length
Purpose: Full length mouse integrin a5 expression
Depositing lab: Timothy Springer. Publication: Synthetic integrin antibodies discovered by yeast display reveal alphaV subunit pairing preferences with beta subunits. Hao Y, Yan J, Fraser C, Jiang A, Anuganti M, Zhang R, Lloyd K, Jardine J, Coppola J, Meijers R, Li J, Springer TA. MAbs. 2024 Jan-Dec;16(1):2365891. doi: 10.1080/19420862.2024.2365891. Epub 2024 Jun 18. PubMed 38889315.
Backbone
  Vector backbone: pD2529 CAG
  Vector type: Mammalian Expression
  Selectable markers: Puromycin
Growth in bacteria
  Bacterial resistance: Kanamycin, 50 μg/mL
  Growth temperature: 37°C
  Growth strain: DH5alpha
  Copy number: High Copy
Gene/Insert
  Gene/Insert name: ITGA5 (alt name: Integrin alpha 5)
  Species: M. musculus (mouse)
  Entrez Gene: Itga5 (a.k.a. Cd49e, Fnra, VLA5)
  Promoter: CAG
  Cloning method: Gibson Cloning
  Sequencing primers: 5′ CTTGATCGAAGCCGTCTCAG; 3′ TGAGGTCTCTAAAAGCGTCTTC
Terms and licenses: Academic/Nonprofit Terms; Industry Terms: Not Available to Industry
Depositor comments: Please visit https://doi.org/10.1101/2024.01.26.577394 for bioRxiv preprint.
How to cite: mouse a5 full length was a gift from Timothy Springer (Addgene plasmid # 217810 ; http://n2t.net/addgene:217810 ; RRID:Addgene_217810)
