[The description below was written by a language model from this plasmid's Addgene catalogue record and pLannotate feature annotations shown in this document.]
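Description:
Mouse a5 full length is a mammalian expression plasmid of about 11.1 kb, built on the pD2529 CAG backbone, that expresses the complete mouse integrin alpha 5 subunit (Itga5, also known as Cd49e, Fnra or VLA5). It is propagated in E. coli through a high-copy ColE1/pUC-type origin and selected with kanamycin via an aph(3')-Ia gene behind an EM7 bacterial promoter fragment. For selection in mammalian cells, a separate cassette in the opposite orientation places puromycin N-acetyltransferase under the mouse PGK promoter with a human β-globin polyadenylation fragment.

The main transcription unit is driven by the CAG promoter, annotated here as its three components: the CMV immediate-early enhancer, the chicken β-actin promoter and a chimeric β-actin/β-globin intron. This is followed by the Itga5 coding sequence, which spans the numbering origin of the circular sequence and was inserted by Gibson cloning. An AcGFP1 green fluorescent protein coding sequence lies about 80 nt downstream on the same strand. The record does not say how it is linked to the integrin (direct fusion, self-cleaving peptide or otherwise), and roughly 1 kb after it is unannotated. The unit ends with a hepatitis B virus post-transcriptional regulatory element, which promotes export and accumulation of the transcript and accounts for the overlapping HBV X protein fragment annotation, and a rabbit β-globin poly(A) signal.

Integrin alpha 5 pairs with beta 1 to form a receptor for fibronectin that recognises RGD motifs. The plasmid serves to express the full-length subunit in mammalian cells, and it was deposited with a study on synthetic integrin antibodies discovered by yeast display and on integrin subunit pairing preferences.
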