Features (pLannotate 1.2.2; 14 found; start..end, strand, type, name):
   3120..3836    +  CDS            AcGFP1: AcGFP1 is a basic (constitutively fluorescent) green fluorescent protein, derived from Aequorea coerulescens.
   4886..5144    +  ncRNA          HBV PRE 1151-1410: Accession: RF02816 - Hepatitis B virus post-transcriptional regulatory element 1151-1410
   5110..5451    +  CDS            X (fragment): X_HBVD3 - Experimental evidence at protein level: Swiss-Prot protein existence level 1. Multifunctional protein that plays a role in silencing host antiviral defenses and promoting viral transcription. Does not seem to be essential for HBV infection. May be directly involved in development of cirrhosis and liver cancer (hepatocellular carcinoma). Most of cytosolic activities involve modulation of cytosolic calcium. The effect on apoptosis is controversial depending on the cell types in which the studies have been conducted. May induce apoptosis by localizing in mitochondria and causing loss of
   5433..5488    +  polyA_signal   β-globin poly(A) signal: rabbit β-globin polyadenylation signal (Gil and Proudfoot, 1987)
   6198..6786    -  rep_origin     ori: high-copy-number ColE1/pMB1/pBR322/pUC origin of replication
   6872..7681    -  CDS            KanR: aminoglycoside phosphotransferase; aph(3')-Ia; confers resistance to kanamycin in bacteria or G418 (Geneticin®) in eukaryotes
   7700..7744    -  promoter       EM7 promoter (fragment): synthetic bacterial promoter&nbsp
   7963..8172    -  polyA_signal   β-globin poly(A) (fragment): human β-globin polyadenylation signal
   8173..8772    -  CDS            PuroR (fragment): puromycin N-acetyltransferase; pac from Streptomyces; confers resistance to puromycin
   8782..9281    -  promoter       PGK promoter: mouse phosphoglycerate kinase 1 promoter
   9365..9668    +  enhancer       CMV enhancer: human cytomegalovirus immediate early enhancer
   9670..9945    +  promoter       chicken β-actin promoter: No description available
   9946..10962   +  intron         chimeric intron: chimera between introns from chicken β-actin and rabbit β-globin
  11079..3041    +  CDS            Itga5 (across the origin): ITA5_MOUSE - Experimental evidence at protein level: Swiss-Prot protein existence level 1. Integrin alpha-5/beta-1 (ITGA5:ITGB1) is a receptor for fibronectin and fibrinogen. It recognizes the sequence R-G-D in its ligands. ITGA5:ITGB1 binds to PLA2G2A via a site (site 2) which is distinct from the classical ligand-binding site (site 1) and this induces integrin conformational changes and enhanced ligand binding to site 1. ITGA5:ITGB1 acts as a receptor for fibrillin-1 (FBN1) and mediates R-G-D-dependent cell adhesion to FBN1. ITGA5:ITGB1 is a receptor for IL1B and binding is essential for IL1
>Addgene plasmid #217810 | mouse a5 full length | addgene full sequence | sequence record 432383 | Addgene NGS Result
CTGGCGCCCTCGCGTTCAACCTAGACGCGGAGGCCCCGGCGGTGCTCTCCGGGCCCCCCGGCTCCCTTTT
TGGCTTCTCCGTGGAGTTTTACCGGCCGGGAAGGGACGGAGTCAGTGTGCTGGTTGGGGCACCCAAGGCT
AACACTAGCCAGCCAGGTGTACTGCAAGGTGGTGCTGTCTATGTGTGTCCCTGGGGCACCAGTCCTATCC
AGTGCACCACCATTCAATTTGACAGCAAAGGCTCCCGGATTCTGGAGTCCTCACTGTACAGTGCCAAGGG
AGAGGAGCCTGTGGAGTACAAGTCCTTGCAGTGGTTCGGAGCAACAGTTCGGGCCCATGGCTCCTCCATC
TTGGCATGTGCTCCACTGTATAGCTGGCGCACAGAAAAGGACCCACAGAATGACCCAGTGGGCACCTGCT
ACCTCTCCACAGAAAACTTCACCCGGATTCTGGAGTACGCACCTTGCCGCTCAGATTTTGGCAGTGCAGC
AGGGCAGGGCTACTGCCAAGGGGGCTTCAGTGCTGAGTTCACCAAGACTGGCCGTGTGGTCCTGGGTGGA
CCTGGAAGCTACTTCTGGCAAGGCCAGATCCTGTCCGCCACTCAAGAGCAGATCTCGGAGTCCTATTACC
CAGAGTATCTCATCAACCCTGTTCAGGGGCAGCTGCAGACCCGCCAGGCCAGCTCCGTCTATGATGACAG
CTACTTGGGATACTCTGTGGCTGTGGGTGAATTCAGTGGTGATGACACAGAAGACTTTGTTGCTGGCGTG
CCCAAGGGGAACCTCACCTATGGCTATGTCACCGTCCTTAATGGCTCAGACATCCACTCCCTCTACAACG
TCTCAGGAGAACAGATGGCCTCCTACTTCGGCTATGCTGTGGCTGCCACTGATACCAATGGAGATGGGCT
AGATGACCTACTGGTAGGGGCACCCCTGCTCATGGAGCGGACAGCTGATGGGAGACCTCAGGAGGTGGGC
AGGGTCTACATCTATCTGCAGCGCCCAGCGGGCATAGATCCCACACCCACCCTCACCCTCACTGGGCAAG
ATGAGTTCAGCCGATTCGGCAGCTCCTTGACACCCTTGGGGGACCTGGACCAAGACGGCTACAATGATGT
CGCCATTGGGGCTCCATTTGGTGGGGAGGCCCAGCAGGGAGTCGTATTTATATTCCCGGGAGGCCCAGGA
GGACTGAGCACTAAACCTTCCCAGGTTTTGCAGCCTCTTTGGGCAGCTGGCCGTACCCCAGACTTCTTTG
GCTCTGCCCTTCGAGGAGGACGAGATCTGGATGGCAATGGATACCCTGATCTAATCGTTGGATCCTTTGG
TGTGGACAAGGCTCTGGTGTACAGAGGGCGGCCCATCATATCTGCCAGCGCATCTCTCACCATCTTCCCC
TCCATGTTCAACCCAGAGGAGCGCAGTTGCAGCCTGGAAGGGAACCCTGTGTCCTGCATCAACCTTAGCT
TCTGCCTCAATGCCTCTGGAAAACATGTCCCCAACTCTATAGGCTTCGAGGTGGAACTCCAACTGGACTG
GCAGAAGCAAAAGGGAGGGGTCCGGCGGGCACTGTTCCTGACTTCCAAGCAGGCCACCCTTACCCAGACC
CTGCTTATCCAGAATGGGGCTCGGGAGGACTGCAGGGAGATGAAGATCTACCTCAGGAATGAATCAGAAT
TCAGAGACAAACTCTCCCCAATTCACATTGCCCTCAACTTCTCCTTGGACCCCAAAGCTCCCATGGACAG
CCATGGCCTCCGGCCAGTTCTACACTACCAAAGCAAAAGCAGGATAGAGGACAAGGCCCAGATCTTGCTG
GACTGTGGTGAAGACAATATCTGTGTGCCTGACCTGCAGCTGGATGTGTATGGGGAGAAGAAACATGTGT
ACCTGGGTGACAAGAACGCACTGAACCTGACATTCCATGCCCAAAATCTGGGTGAGGGCGGTGCCTATGA
AGCCGAGCTTCGGGTCACAGCCCCTCTAGAGGCCGAGTACTCAGGACTTGTCAGACACCCAGGGAACTTC
TCCAGCCTGAGCTGTGACTACTTTGCTGTGAACCAGAGCCGCCAGCTGGTGTGTGACCTGGGCAACCCCA
TGAAGGCAGGCACCAGTCTCTGGGGTGGCCTTCGGTTCACTGTTCCTCATCTTCAAGACACAAAGAAAAC
CATCCAGTTTGACTTTCAGATCCTCAGCAAGAACCTGAACAACTCACAAAGCAACGTGGTCTCCTTCCCA
CTCTCGGTGGAGGCTCAAGCCCAGGTCTCCCTTAATGGTGTCTCCAAGCCTGAAGCTGTGATTTTCCCAG
TCAGCGACTGGAATCCTCAAGACCAGCCTCAGAAGGAGGAAGACTTGGGCCCAGCTGTCCACCATGTCTA
CGAGCTCATCAACCAGGGGCCCAGCTCCATCAGCCAGGGTGTGCTGGAGCTCAGCTGTCCACAGGCTCTG
GAAGGCCAACAGCTCCTCTATGTGACCAAGGTGACAGGACTCAGCAACTGCACCTCCAACTACACCCCCA
ACTCACAGGGCCTGGAGTTGGATCCAGAGACCTCTCCACACCACCTGCAGAAACGAGAGGCTCCAGGGAG
GAGTTCTACTGCCTCAGGAACACAAGTTCTGAAATGCCCTGAAGCCAAGTGTTTCAGGCTGCGCTGTGAG
TTTGGGCCACTGCACCGCCAAGAGAGCCGTAGTCTGCAGCTGCATTTCCGAGTCTGGGCCAAGACCTTCT
TGCAGCGGGAATACCAGCCATTTAGCCTTCAGTGTGAGGCTGTATATGAAGCTCTGAAGATGCCCTACCA
GATCCTGCCTCGGCAGCTTCCCCAAAAGAAACTTCAGGTGGCCACAGCCGTGCAGTGGACCAAGGCAGAA
GGCAGCAATGGTGTCCCGTTGTGGATCATCATCCTAGCCATTCTTTTTGGCCTCCTGCTCCTAGGTCTGC
TCATCTACGTCCTCTACAAGCTCGGCTTCTTCAAACGTTCCCTCCCCTACGGCACAGCCATGGAAAAAGC
TCAGCTCAAGCCTCCAGCCACCTCAGATGCCGGTACCAGTACTGGGAGTGGGGCCACCAACTTTTCTCTG
CTCAAGCAAGCCGGGGATGTTGAAGAAAATCCAGGGCCAATGGTGTCTAAGGGCGCAGAACTGTTCACCG
GAATCGTACCTATTTTGATAGAACTTAATGGGGATGTCAATGGACATAAATTCAGTGTCAGCGGTGAGGG
TGAAGGCGATGCGACTTATGGGAAACTGACGCTCAAATTTATCTGTACCACCGGTAAACTCCCCGTTCCG
TGGCCGACCCTTGTCACCACCCTGTCCTATGGCGTTCAGTGTTTTAGCAGGTATCCAGATCACATGAAAC
AGCATGACTTTTTCAAGTCCGCCATGCCTGAGGGTTACATTCAAGAGCGAACGATATTCTTTGAAGACGA
TGGCAACTATAAGTCCAGGGCGGAGGTCAAGTTTGAGGGCGACACGCTTGTGAATAGGATTGAGCTTACG
GGGACTGATTTTAAAGAAGACGGCAATATCCTTGGGAATAAAATGGAATACAACTATAATGCCCACAACG
TGTATATAATGACGGATAAGGCCAAGAACGGAATCAAAGTCAACTTTAAAATCAGACACAACATCGAAGA
TGGCAGCGTGCAACTTGCCGACCATTACCAGCAAAACACGCCTATTGGCGACGGTCCTGTCTTGCTCCCT
GACAATCACTATCTCAGCACGCAAAGTGCCCTGAGTAAAGATCCTAACGAGAAACGGGATCACATGATTT
ACTTTGGGTTTGTGACAGCGGCTGCTATAACGCATGGTATGGACGAATTGTACAAATGATAAAGTACTTG
ATAAGCTCTTCAGGTTGAGGTCTCTAAAAGCGTCTTCCTGTTCTCATCACATCATATCAAGGTTATATAC
CATCAATATTGCCACAGATGTTACTTAGCCTTTTAATATTTCTCTAATTTAGTGTATATGCAATGATAGT
TCTCTGATTTCTGAGATTGAGTTTCTCATGTGTAATGATTATTTAGAGTTTCTCTTTCATCTGTTCAAAT
TTTTGTCTAGTTTTATTTTTTACTGATTTGTAAGACTTCTTTTTATAATCTGCATATTACAATTCTCTTT
ACTGGGGTGTTGCAAATATTTTCTGTCATTCTATGGCCTGACTTTTCTTAATGGTTTTTTAATTTTAAAA
ATAAGTCTTAATATTCATGCAATCTAATTAACAATCTTTTCTTTGTGGTTAGGACTTTGAGTCATAAGAA
ATTTTTCTCTACACTGAAGTCATGATGGCATGCTTCTATATTATTTTCTAAAAGATTTAAAGTTTTGCCT
TCTCCATTTAGACTTATAATTCACTGGAATTTTTTTGTGTGTATGGTATGACATATGGGTTCCCTTTTAT
TTTTTACATATAAATATATTTCCCTGTTTTTCTAAAAAAGAAAAAGATCATCATTTTCCCATTGTAAAAT
GCCATATTTTTTTCATAGGTCACTTACATATATCAATGGGTCTGTTTCTGAGCTCTACTCTATTTTATCA
GCCTCACTGTCTATCCCCACACATCTCATGCTTTGCTCTAAATCTTGATATTTAGTGGAACATTCTTTCC
CATTTTGTTCTACAAGAATATTTTTGTTATTGTCTTTGGGCTTTCTATATACATTTTGAAATGAGGTTGA
CAAGTTAATAACAGGCCTATTGATTGGAAAGTTTGTCAACGAATTGTGGGTCTTTTGGGGTTTGCTGCCC
CTTTTACGCAATGTGGATATCCTGCTTTAATGCCTTTATATGCATGTATACAAGCAAAACAGGCTTTTAC
TTTCTCGCCAACTTACAAGGCCTTTCTCAGTAAACAGTATATGACCCTTTACCCCGTTGCTCGGCAACGG
CCTGGTCTGTGCCAAGTGTTTGCTGACGCAACCCCCACTGGTTGGGGCTTGGCCATAGGCCATCAGCGCA
TGCGTGGAACCTTTGTGTCTCCTCTGCCGATCCATACTGCGGAACTCCTAGCCGCTTGTTTTGCTCGCAG
CAGGTCTGGAGCAAACCTCATCGGGACCGACAATTCTGTCGTACTCTCCCGCAAGTATACATCGTTTCCA
TGGCTGCTAGGCTGTGCTGCCAACTGGATCCTGCGCGGGACGTCCTTTGTTTACGTCCCGTCGGCGCTGA
ATCCCGCGGACGACCCCTCCCGGGGCCGCTTGGGGCTCTACCGCCCGCTTCTCCGTCTGCCGTACCGTCC
GACCACGGGGCGCACCTCTCTTTACGCGGACTCCCCGTCTGTGCCTTCTCATCTGCCGGACCGTGTGCAC
TTCGCTTCACCTCTGCACGTCGCATGGAGGCCACCGTGAACGCCCACCGGAACCTGCCCAAGGTCTTGCA
TAAGAGGACTCTTGGACTTTCAGCAATGTCATCTCAGTGGCTAATAAAGGAAATTTATTTTCATTGCAAT
AGTGTGTTGGAATTTTTTGTGTCTCTCACTCGGAAGGACATATGGGAGGGCAAATCATTTAAAACATCAG
AATGAGTATTTGGTTTAGAGTTTGGCAACATATGCCCATATGCTGGCTGCCATGAACAAAGGTTGGCTAT
AAAGAGGTCATCAGTATATGAAACAGCCCCCTGCTGTCCATTCCTTATTCCATAGAAAAGCCTTGACTTG
AGGTTAGATTTTTTTTATATTTTGTTTTGTGTTATTTTTTTCTTTAACATCCCTAAAATTTTCCTTACAT
GTTTTACTAGCCAGATTTTTCCTCCTCTCCTGACTACTCCCAGTCATAGCTGTCCCTCTTCTCTTATGGA
GATCTTTGCATTTTTAGACATTTAGAAGCCTATATCTTGTTACAGAATTGGAATTACACAAAAATTCTAC
CATATTTTGAAAGCTTAGGTTGTTCTGAAAAAAACAATATATTGTTTTCCTGGGTAAACTAAAAGTCCCC
TCGAGGAAAGGCCCCTAAAGTGAAACAGTGCAAAACGTTCAAAAACTGTCTGGCAATACAAGTTCCACTT
TGACCAAAACGGCTGGCAGTAAAAGGGTTAAGAAGACTGTCAGCCTTGAGCGGTATCAGCTCACTCAAAG
GCGGTAATACGGTTATCCACAGAATCAGGGGATAACGCAGGAAAGAACATGTGAGCAAAAGGCCAGCAAA
AGGCCAGGAACCGTAAAAAGGCCGCGTTGCTGGCGTTTTTCCATAGGCTCCGCCCCCCTGACGAGCATCA
CAAAAATCGACGCTCAAGTCAGAGGTGGCGAAACCCGACAGGACTATAAAGATACCAGGCGTTTCCCCCT
GGAAGCTCCCTCGTGCGCTCTCCTGTTCCGACCCTGCCGCTTACCGGATACCTGTCCGCCTTTCTCCCTT
CGGGAAGCGTGGCGCTTTCTCATAGCTCACGCTGTAGGTATCTCAGTTCGGTGTAGGTCGTTCGCTCCAA
GCTGGGCTGTGTGCACGAACCCCCCGTTCAGCCCGACCGCTGCGCCTTATCCGGTAACTATCGTCTTGAG
TCCAACCCGGTAAGACACGACTTATCGCCACTGGCAGCAGCCACTGGTAACAGGATTAGCAGAGCGAGGT
ATGTAGGCGGTGCTACAGAGTTCTTGAAGTGGTGGGCTAACTACGGCTACACTAGAAGAACAGTATTTGG
TATCTGCGCTCTGCTGAAGCCAGTTACCTTCGGAAAAAGAGTTGGTAGCTCTTGATCCGGCAAACAAACC
ACCGCTGGTAGCGGTGGTTTTTTTGTTTGCAAGCAGCAGATTACGCGCAGAAAAAAAGGATCTCAAGAAG
ATCCTTTGATCTTTTCTACGGGGTCTGACGCTCAGTGGAACGACGCGCGCGTAACTCACGTTAAGGGATT
TTGGTCATGAGTTAGAAAAACTCATCGAGCATCAAATGAAACTGCAATTTATTCATATCAGGATTATCAA
TACCATATTTTTGAAAAAGCCGTTTCTGTAATGAAGGAGAAAACTCACCGAGGCAGTTCCATAGGATGGC
AAGATCCTGGTATCGGTCTGCGATTCCGACTCGTCCAACATCAATACAACCTATTAATTTCCCCTCGTCA
AAAATAAGGTTATCAAGTGAGAAATCACCATGAGTGACGACTGAATCCGGTGAGAATGGCAAAAGTTTAT
GCATTTCTTTCCAGACTTGTTCAACAGGCCAGCCATTACGCTCGTCATCAAAATCACTCGCATCAACCAA
ACCGTTATTCATTCGTGATTGCGCCTGAGCGAGGCGAAATACGCGATCGCTGTTAAAAGGACAATTACAA
ACAGGAATCGAGTGCAACCGGCGCAGGAACACTGCCAGCGCATCAACAATATTTTCACCTGAATCAGGAT
ATTCTTCTAATACCTGGAACGCTGTTTTTCCGGGGATCGCAGTGGTGAGTAACCATGCATCATCAGGAGT
ACGGATAAAATGCTTGATGGTCGGAAGTGGCATAAATTCCGTCAGCCAGTTTAGTCTGACCATCTCATCT
GTAACATCATTGGCAACGCTACCTTTGCCATGTTTCAGAAACAACTCTGGCGCATCGGGCTTCCCATACA
AGCGATAGATTGTCGCACCTGATTGCCCGACATTATCGCGAGCCCATTTATACCCATATAAATCAGCATC
CATGTTGGAATTTAATCGCGGCCTCGACGTTTCCCGTTGGATATGGCTCATTTTTTACTTCCTCACCTTG
TCGTATTATACTATGCCGATATACTATGCCGATGATTAATTGTCGACACTGCGGGGGCTCTGTGTGGTAA
GCAGGTCTTAACCTTTTTACTGCCAATGACGCATGGGATACGTCGTGGCAGTAAAAGGGCTTAAATGCCA
ACGACGCGTCCCATACGTTGTTGGCATTTTAATTCTTCTCTCTGCAGCGGCAGCATGTGCCGCCGCTGCA
GAGAGTTTCTAGCGATGACAGCCCCTCTGGGCAACGAGCCGGGGGGGCTGTCTTTCTTTATGTTTTAAAT
GCACTGACCTCCCACATTCCCTTTTTAGTAAAATATTCAGAAATAATTTAAATACATCATTGCAATGAAA
ATAAATGTTTTTTATTAGGCAGAATCCAGATGCTCAAGGCCCTTCATAATATCCCCCAGTTTAGTAGTTG
GACTTAGGGAACAAAGGAACCTTTAATAGAAATTGGACAGCAAGAAAGCGAGTCAGGCACCGGGCTTGCG
GGTCATGCACCAGGTGCGCGGTCCTTCGGGCACCTCGACGTCGGCGGTGACGGTGAAGCCGAGCCGCTCG
TAGAAGGGGAGGTTGCGGGGCGCGGATGTCTCCAGGAAGGCGGGCACCCCGGCGCGCTCGGCCGCCTCCA
CTCCGGGGAGCACGACGGCGCTGCCCAGACCCTTGCCCTGGTGGTCGGGCGACACGCCGACGGTGGCCAG
GAACCACGCGGGCTCCTTGGGCCGGTGCGGCGCCAGGAGGCCTTCCATCTGTTGCTGCGCGGCCAGCCGG
GAACCGCTCAACTCGGCCATGCGCGGGCCGATCTCGGCGAACACCGCCCCCGCTTCGACGCTCTCCGGCG
TGGTCCAGACCGCCACCGCGGCGCCGTCGTCCGCGACCCACACCTTGCCGATGTCGAGCCCGACGCGCGT
GAGGAAGAGTTCTTGCAGCTCGGTGACCCGCTCGATGTGGCGGTCCGGATCGACGGTGTGGCGCGTGGCG
GGGTAGTCGGCGAACGCGGCGGCGAGGGTGCGTACGGCCCTGGGGACGTCGTCGCGGGTGGCGAGGCGCA
CCGTGGGCTTGTACTCGGTCATGGTGGCGGACGAAAGGCCCGGAGATGAGGAAGAGGAGAACAGCGCGGC
AGACGTGCGCTTTTGAAGCGTGCAGAATGCCGGGCCTCCGGAGGACCTTCGGGCGCCCGCCCCGCCCCTG
AGCCCGCCCCTGAGCCCGCCCCCGGACCCACCCCTTCCCAGCCTCTGAGCCCAGAAAGCGAAGGAGCAAA
GCTGCTATTGGCCGCTGCCCCAAAGGCCTACCCGCTTCCATTGCTCAGCGGTGCTGTCCATCTGCACGAG
ACTAGTGAGTCGTGCTACTTCCATTTGTCACGTCCTGCACGACGCGAGCTGCGGGGCGGGGGGGAACTTC
CTGACTAGGGGAGGAGTAGAAGGTGGCGCGAAGGGGCCACCAAAGAACGGAGCCGGTTGGCGCCTACCGG
TGGATGTGGAATGTGTGCGAGGCCAGAGGCCACTTGTGTAGCGCCAAGTGCCCAGCGGGGCTGCTAAAGC
GCATGCTCCAGACTGCCTTGGGAAAAGCGCCTCCCCTACCCGGTAGAGAAACTTGATCTGTCGCCGCAAT
TCAAACTTCGTGAGGCTCCGGTGCCCGTCAGTGACCTGCTATACTCTGGAGACGCGTTACATAACTTACG
GTAAATGGCCCGCCTGGCTGACCGCCCAACGACCCCCGCCCATTGACGTCAATAATGACGTATGTTCCCA
TAGTAACGCCAATAGGGACTTTCCATTGACGTCAATGGGTGGAGTATTTACGGTAAACTGCCCACTTGGC
AGTACATCAAGTGTATCATATGCCAAGTACGCCCCCTATTGACGTCAATGACGGTAAATGGCCCGCCTGG
CATTATGCCCAGTACATGACCTTATGGGACTTTCCTACTTGGCAGTACATCTACGTATTAGTCATCGCTA
TTACCATGGTCGAGGTGAGCCCCACGTTCTGCTTCACTCTCCCCATCTCCCCCCCCTCCCCACCCCCAAT
TTTGTATTTATTTATTTTTTAATTATTTTGTGCAGCGATGGGGGCGGGGGGGGGGGGGGCGCGCGCCAGG
CGGGGCGGGGCGGGGCGAGGGGCGGGGCGGGGCGAGGCGGAGAGGTGCGGCGGCAGCCAATCAGAGCGGC
GCGCTCCGAAAGTTTCCTTTTATGGCGAGGCGGCGGCGGCGGCGGCCCTATAAAAAGCGAAGCGCGCGGC
GGGCGGGAGTCGCTGCGCGCTGCCTTCGCCCCGTGCCCCGCTCCGCCGCCGCCTCGCGCCGCCCGCCCCG
GCTCTGACTGACCGCGTTACTCCCACAGGTGAGCGGGCGGGACGGCCCTTCTCCTCCGGGCTGTAATTAG
CGCTTGGTTTAATGACGGCTTGTTTCTTTTCTGTGGCTGCGTGAAAGCCTTGAGGGGCTCCGGGAGGGCC
CTTTGTGCGGGGGGAGCGGCTCGGGGGGTGCGTGCGTGTGTGTGTGCGTGGGGAGCGCCGCGTGCGGCTC
CGCGCTGCCCGGCGGCTGTGAGCGCTGCGGGCGCGGCGCGGGGCTTTGTGCGCTCCGCAGTGTGCGCGAG
GGGAGCGCGGCCGGGGGCGGTGCCCCGCGGTGCGGGGGGGGCTGCGAGGGGAACAAAGGCTGCGTGCGGG
GTGTGTGCGTGGGGGGGTGAGCAGGGGGTGTGGGCGCGTCGGTCGGGCTGCAACCCCCCCTGCACCCCCC
TCCCCGAGTTGCTGAGCACGGCCCGGCTTCGGGTGCGGGGCTCCGTACGGGGCGTGGCGCGGGGCTCGCC
GTGCCGGGCGGGGGGTGGCGGCAGGTGGGGGTGCCGGGCGGGGCGGGGCCGCCTCGGGCCGGGGAGGGCT
CGGGGGAGGGGCGCGGCGGCCCCCGGAGCGCCGGCGGCTGTCGAGGCGCGGCGAGCCGCAGCCATTGCCT
TTTATGGTAATCGTGCGAGAGGGCGCAGGGACTTCCTTTGTCCCAAATCTGTGCGGAGCCGAAATCTGGG
AGGCGCCGCCGCACCCCCTCTAGCGGGCGCGGGGCGAAGCGGTGCGGCGCCGGCAGGAAGGAAATGGGCG
GGGAGGGCCTTCGTGCGTCGCCGCGCCGCCGTCCCCTTCTCCCTCTCCAGCCTCGGGGCTGTCCGCGGGG
GGACGGCTGCCTTCGGGGGGGACGGGGCAGGGCGGGGTTCGGCTTCTGGCGTGTGACCGGCGGCTCTAGA
GCCTCTGCTAACCATGTTCATGCCTTCTTCTTTTTCCTACAGCTCCTGGGCAACGTGCTGGTTATTGTGC
TGTCTCATCATTTTGGCAAAGAATTCGGCTTGATCGAAGCCGTCTCAGGGGAGAGACCACACCCAAGCTG
TCTAGAGCCGCCACCATGCCTTTGCTCCTCCTGTTGCCCTTGCTCTGGG
